Addgene plasmid #53257: pGLx2-set1deltaRRM
Purpose: GAL driven LexA-tagged SET1-deltaRRM (RRM domain deleted)
Depositing lab: Jean Cook. Depositing organization: University of North Carolina at Chapel Hill. Publication: DNA replication origin function is promoted by H3K4 di-methylation in Saccharomyces cerevisiae. Rizzardi LF, Dorn ES, Strahl BD, Cook JG. Genetics. 2012 Oct;192(2):371-84. doi: 10.1534/genetics.112.142349. Epub 2012 Jul 30. PubMed 22851644.
Backbone
  Vector backbone: pGLx2
  Backbone size w/o insert (bp): 6442
  Vector type: Yeast Expression
  Selectable markers: URA3
Growth in bacteria
  Bacterial resistance: Ampicillin, 100 μg/mL
  Growth temperature: 37°C
  Growth strain: DH5alpha
  Copy number: Unknown
Gene/Insert
  Gene/Insert name: SET1
  Species: S. cerevisiae (budding yeast)
  Insert size (bp): 3240
  Mutation: RRM domain deleted (aa 230-355)
  Tag / fusion protein: LexA (N terminal on backbone)
  Cloning method: Restriction Enzyme; 5′ cloning site SmaI (not destroyed); 3′ cloning site HindIII (not destroyed)
  Sequencing primers: 5′ cagggcaataaagtcgaact
Terms and licenses: Academic/Nonprofit Terms; Industry Terms: Not Available to Industry
How to cite: pGLx2-set1deltaRRM was a gift from Jean Cook (Addgene plasmid # 53257 ; http://n2t.net/addgene:53257 ; RRID:Addgene_53257)
