[The description below was written by a language model from this plasmid's Addgene catalogue record and pLannotate feature annotations shown in this document.]
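Description:
pGLx2-set1deltaRRM is an episomal yeast expression plasmid built on the pGLx2 backbone, a shuttle vector that replicates in both Saccharomyces cerevisiae and E. coli. In yeast it is maintained through the 2μ origin of replication and selected by the URA3 auxotrophic marker under its own promoter, which also permits counterselection with 5-FOA. In bacteria it is propagated through a ColE1/pUC-type origin with ampicillin resistance (bla). Remnants of cloning-vector sequence, including lac promoter/operator elements and fragments of lacZα, lacI, rop and bom, are also annotated and appear to be backbone carry-over rather than functional parts of the design.

The expression cassette consists of the galactose-inducible GAL1,10 promoter driving the E. coli lexA coding sequence, followed, across the circular junction of the sequence record, by the S. cerevisiae SET1 open reading frame cloned between SmaI and HindIII. This produces Set1 carrying an N-terminal LexA tag supplied by the backbone. Set1 is the catalytic subunit of the COMPASS complex, which mono-, di- and trimethylates histone H3 at lysine 4. The version here lacks the RRM domain (amino acids 230–355). The feature table annotates only a roughly 2.2 kb SET1 fragment in an 8,611 nt sequence, which is shorter than the catalogue's stated 3,240 bp insert and 6,442 bp backbone would imply; the record does not explain this difference.

The plasmid provides galactose-controlled expression of a LexA-tagged, domain-deleted Set1. It suits experiments asking how the RRM domain contributes to H3K4 methylation states, and the associated work concerns the role of H3K4 di-methylation in replication origin function.
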