Features (pLannotate 1.2.2; 18 found; start..end, strand, type, name):
      6..2177    +  CDS            SET1 (fragment): SET1_YEAST - Also known as KMT2, YTX1. Experimental evidence at protein level: Swiss-Prot protein existence level 1. Catalytic component of the COMPASS (Set1C) complex that specifically mono-, di- and trimethylates histone H3 to form H3K4me1/2/3, which subsequently plays a role in telomere length maintenance and transcription elongation regulation. From Saccharomyces cerevisiae (strain ATCC 204508 / S288c) (Baker's yeast).
   2189..2343    +  CDS            lacZα (fragment): LacZα fragment of β-galactosidase; lacZ fragment
   2349..2400    -  misc_feature   bom (fragment): basis of mobility region from pBR322
   2479..3282    -  CDS            URA3: orotidine-5'-phosphate decarboxylase, required for uracil biosynthesis; S. cerevisiae URA3; yeast auxotrophic marker, counterselectable with 5-fluoroorotic acid (5-FOA)
   3283..3493    -  promoter       URA3 promoter: S. cerevisiae URA3
   3498..3575    +  CDS            RAF1 (fragment): RAF_YEAST - Experimental evidence at transcript level: Swiss-Prot protein existence level 2. Antagonizes transcriptional repression of recombinase FLP by REP1-REP2. May play a role in plasmid partitioning. From Saccharomyces cerevisiae (strain ATCC 204508 / S288c) (Baker's yeast).
   3729..4893    -  rep_origin     2μ ori: yeast 2μ plasmid origin of replication
   4894..4943    -  misc_feature   bom (fragment): basis of mobility region from pBR322
   5045..5080    -  CDS            rop (fragment): Rop protein, which maintains plasmids at low copy number; rop
   5175..5279    +  promoter       AmpR promoter: bla
   5280..6140    +  CDS            AmpR: β-lactamase; bla; confers resistance to ampicillin, carbenicillin, and related antibiotics
   6311..6899    +  rep_origin     ori: high-copy-number ColE1/pMB1/pBR322/pUC origin of replication
   7082..7174    +  CDS            lacI (fragment): lac repressor; lacI; The lac repressor binds to the lac operator to inhibit transcription in E. coli. This inhibition can be relieved by adding lactose or isopropyl-β-D-thiogalactopyranoside (IPTG).
   7187..7208    +  protein_bind   CAP binding site: CAP binding activates transcription in the presence of cAMP. E. coli catabolite activator protein
   7223..7253    +  promoter       lac promoter: promoter for the E. coli lac operon
   7261..7277    +  protein_bind   lac operator: The lac repressor binds to the lac operator to inhibit transcription in E. coli. This inhibition can be relieved by adding lactose or isopropyl-β-D-thiogalactopyranoside (IPTG). lac repressor encoded by lacI
   7321..7973    +  promoter       GAL1,10 promoter: GAL1 and GAL10 genes of S. cerevisiae; divergent inducible promoter, regulated by Gal4
   7990..8595    +  CDS            lexA: LEXA_ECOLI - Also known as exrA, spr, tsl, umuA. Experimental evidence at protein level: Swiss-Prot protein existence level 1. Represses a number of genes involved in the response to DNA damage (SOS response), including recA and lexA. Binds to the 16 bp palindromic sequence 5'-CTGTATATATATACAG-3'. In the presence of single- stranded DNA, RecA interacts with LexA causing an autocatalytic cleavage which disrupts the DNA-binding part of LexA, leading to derepression of the SOS regulon and eventually DNA repair. Implicated in hydroxy radical-mediated cell death induced by hydroxyurea treatment (Pu
>Addgene plasmid #53257 | pGLx2-set1deltaRRM | depositor full sequence | sequence record 82970 | pGLx2-set1deltaRRM sequence 8611 bps
GGGACAAGCTACAGAAGTTACAAGAGAACCTGAAGAAGGCTAAAGAGAAAGAAGCAGAAAACGAAAAAGC
AAAGGAATTACAGGGCAAAGATATTACCTTGCCCAAGGAACCTAAGGTAGACACATTATCTCATTCGTCC
GGAAGTGAAAAAAGAATTCCATATGATCTCTTGGGGGTAGTTAATAACAGACCTGTTTTACATGTCTCCA
AAATATTTGTTGCCAAACATAGGTTCTGCGTTGAGGACTTTAAATACAAGTTAAGGGGATACAGATGTGC
GAAATTTATTGATCATCCAACTGGTATCTATATTATTTTTAATGACATTGCCCATGCGCAAACATGTTCG
AATGCAGAGTCAGGAAATTTAACAATAATGTCTCGGAGCAGAAGAATTCCTATTCTAATAAAGTTTCATC
TCATTCTCCCTAGGTTCCAAAACAGAACTAGATTCAATAAATCTAGCTCATCTTCAAATTCTACAAATGT
ACCTATAAAATACGAGTCCAAAGAGGAGTTCATTGAAGCTACAGCAAAACAAATATTAAAAGATTTGGAA
AAGACTTTACATGTTGATATTAAGAAGAGATTGATTGGTCCTACGGTATTTGATGCTTTGGACCATGCAA
ATTTTCCTGAATTGTTAGCTAAAAGAGAACTAAAGGAGAAAGAGAAGAGACAACAGATTGCATCTAAAAT
TGCTGAAGATGAATTGAAACGTAAAGAAGAAGCCAAAAGAGATTTTGATTTGTTTGGTTTATATGGTGGC
TATGCAAAATCTAATAAAAGAAATTTAAAAAGGCATAATTCACTCGCGTTGGATCATACTTCTTTAAAGA
GGAAAAAGCTATCCAATGGTATCAAACCAATGGCACATTTACTGAACGAAGAAACCGATTCCAAAGAAAC
TACCCCATTGAACGATGAAGGGATCACTCGCGTATCAAAAGAACATGATGAAGAAGACGAAAATATGACA
TCTTCATCTTCTGAAGAAGAGGAAGAAGAAGCTCCAGATAAGAAATTCAAGAGTGAGTCTGAGCCAACCA
CCCCCGAATCTGATCACCTTCATGGTATTAAGCCGTTAGTACCCGATCAAAATGGGTCGTCTGACGTACT
GGATGCTTCTTCGATGTATAAACCTACTGCTACCGAAATTCCCGAACCTGTATATCCACCTGAGGAATAT
GACTTGAAATATAGTCAGACTTTATCTTCTATGGATTTGCAGAATGCTATCAAAGATGAGGAAGATATGC
TAATTTTAAAGCAGTTATTGAGCACATATACTCCTACCGTCACACCAGAAACAAGCGCAGCTCTGGAATA
TAAAATTTGGCAATCTCGCCGAAAAGTTCTTGAAGAAGAGAAGGCTTCCGATTGGCAAATAGAGCTTAAT
GGAACTTTATTTGATAGTGAACTACAACCAGGTAGCTCTTTTAAAGCTGAAGGGTTCAGGAAAATTGCGG
ATAAATTAAAAATTAATTACCTACCCCATCGTCGCAGAGTTCACCAACCTTTAAATACGGTGAATATTCA
CAATGAAAGGAATGAGTACACACCTGAACTTTGTCAAAGAGAAGAATCCTCGAATAAAGAACCTTCAGAC
TCAGTTCCTCAAGAAGTTTCATCCTCTAGAGATAATAGGGCATCAAATAGAAGATTTCAGCAGGACATAG
AGGCACAGAAAGCCGCAATTGGTACGGAATCTGAGCTGCTATCACTAAATCAATTAAATAAAAGAAAAAA
GCCAGTTATGTTCGCTCGTTCAGCAATTCACAACTGGGGTTTATATGCTCTAGACTCTATCGCAGCAAAG
GAAATGATTATCGAGTACGTTGGTGAAAGGATCAGGCAACCTGTAGCAGAAATGAGAGAGAAAAGATATC
TGAAAAATGGGATTGGATCCAGTTACCTTTTTAGGGTTGATGAAAACACGGTTATTGATGCCACCAAGAA
AGGTGGTATAGCCCGTTTCATTAATCATTGTTGTGATCCAAATTGTACGGCAAAGATTATAAAGGTTGGC
GGGAGAAGGAGAATTGTTATCTATGCACTGCGTGATATCGCGGCAAGCGAAGAGTTGACATATGATTACA
AATTTGAGAGAGAAAAGGATGACGAGGAAAGACTTCCTTGTTTATGTGGAGCACCTAATTGTAAAGGTTT
CTTGAACTGAAAGCTTGGCACTGGCCGTCGTTTTACAACGTCGTGACTGGGAAAACCCTGGCGTTACCCA
ACTTAATCGCCTTGCAGCACATCCCCCCTTCGCCAGCTGGCGTAATAGCGAAGAGGCCCGCACCGATCGC
CCTTCCCAACAGTTGCGCAGCCTGAATGGCGAATGGCGCCTGATGCGGTATTTTCTCCTTACGCATCTGT
GCGGTATTTCACACCGCATAGGGTAATAACTGATATAATTAAATTGAAGCTCTAATTTGTGAGTTTAGTA
TACATGCATTTACTTATAATACAGTTTTTTAGTTTTGCTGGCCGCATCTTCTCAAATATGCTTCCCAGCC
TGCTTTTCTGTAACGTTCACCCTCTACCTTAGCATCCCTTCCCTTTGCAAATAGTCCTCTTCCAACAATA
ATAATGTCAGATCCTGTAGAGACCACATCATCCACGGTTCTATACTGTTGACCCAATGCGTCTCCCTTGT
CATCTAAACCCACACCGGGTGTCATAATCAACCAATCGTAACCTTCATCTCTTCCACCCATGTCTCTTTG
AGCAATAAAGCCGATAACAAAATCTTTGTCGCTCTTCGCAATGTCAACAGTACCCTTAGTATATTCTCCA
GTAGATAGGGAGCCCTTGCATGACAATTCTGCTAACATCAAAAGGCCTCTAGGTTCCTTTGTTACTTCTT
CTGCCGCCTGCTTCAAACCGCTAACAATACCTGGGCCCACCACACCGTGTGCATTCGTAATGTCTGCCCA
TTCTGCTATTCTGTATACACCCGCAGAGTACTGCAATTTGACTGTATTACCAATGTCAGCAAATTTTCTG
TCTTCGAAGAGTAAAAAATTGTACTTGGCGGATAATGCCTTTAGCGGCTTAACTGTGCCCTCCATGGAAA
AATCAGTCAAGATATCCACATGTGTTTTTAGTAAACAAATTTTGGGACCTAATGCTTCAACTAACTCCAG
TAATTCCTTGGTGGTACGAACATCCAATGAAGCACACAAGTTTGTTTGCTTTTCGTGCATGATATTAAAT
AGCTTGGCAGCAACAGGACTAGGATGAGTAGCAGCACGTTCCTTATATGTAGCTTTCGACATGATTTATC
TTCGTTTCGGTTTTTGTTCTGTGCAGTTGGGTTAAGAATACTGGGCAATTTCATGTTTCTTCAACACTAC
ATATGCGTATATATACCAATCTAAGTCTGTGCTCCTTCCTTCGTTCTTCCTTCTGTTCGGAGATTACCGA
ATCAAAAAAATTTCAAAGAAACCGAAATCAAAAAAAAGAATAAAAAAAAAATGATGAATTGAAAAGCTCT
TGTTACCCATCATTGAATTTTGAACATCCGAACCTGGGAGTTTTCCCTGAAACAGATAGTATATTTGAAC
CTGTATAATAATATATAGTCTAGCGCTTTACGGAAGACAATGTATGTATTTCGGTTCCTGGAGAAACTAT
TGCATCTATTGCATAGGTAATCTTGCACGTCGCATCCCCGGTTCATTTTCTGCGTTTCCATCTTGCACTT
CAATAGCATATCTTTGTTAACGAAGCATCTGTGCTTCATTTTGTAGAACAAAAATGCAACGCGAGAGCGC
TAATTTTTCAAACAAAGAATCTGAGCTGCATTTTTACAGAACAGAAATGCAACGCGAAAGCGCTATTTTA
CCAACGAAGAATCTGTGCTTCATTTTTGTAAAACAAAAATGCAACGCGAGAGCGCTAATTTTTCAAACAA
AGAATCTGAGCTGCATTTTTACAGAACAGAAATGCAACGCGAGAGCGCTATTTTACCAACAAAGAATCTA
TACTTCTTTTTTGTTCTACAAAAATGCATCCCGAGAGCGCTATTTTTCTAACAAAGCATCTTAGATTACT
TTTTTTCTCCTTTGTGCGCTCTATAATGCAGTCTCTTGATAACTTTTTGCACTGTAGGTCCGTTAAGGTT
AGAAGAAGGCTACTTTGGTGTCTATTTTCTCTTCCATAAAAAAAGCCTGACTCCACTTCCCGCGTTTACT
GATTACTAGCGAAGCTGCGGGTGCATTTTTTCAAGATAAAGGCATCCCCGATTATATTCTATACCGATGT
GGATTGCGCATACTTTGTGAACAGAAAGTGATAGCGTTGATGATTCTTCATTGGTCAGAAAATTATGAAC
GGTTTCTTCTATTTTGTCTCTATATACTACGTATAGGAAATGTTTACATTTTCGTATTGTTTTCGATTCA
CTCTATGAATAGTTCTTACTACAATTTTTTTGTCTAAAGAGTAATACTAGAGATAAACATAAAAAATGTA
GAGGTCGAGTTTAGATGCAAGTTCAAGGAGCGAAAGGTGGATGGGTAGGTTATATAGGGATATAGCACAG
AGATATATAGCAAAGAGATACTTTTGAGCAATGTTTGTGGAAGCGGTATTCGCAATATTTTAGTAGCTCG
TTACAGTCCGGTGCGTTTTTGGTTTTTTGAAAGTGCGTCTTCAGAGCGCTTTTGGTTTTCAAAAGCGCTC
TGAAGTTCCTATACTTTCTAGCTAGAGAATAGGAACTTCGGAATAGGAACTTCAAAGCGTTTCCGAAAAC
GAGCGCTTCCGAAAATGCAACGCGAGCTGCGCACATACAGCTCACTGTTCACGTCGCACCTATATCTGCG
TGTTGCCTGTATATATATATACATGAGAAGAACGGCATAGTGCGTGTTTATGCTTAAATGCGTTATGGTG
CACTCTCAGTACAATCTGCTCTGATGCCGCATAGTTAAGCCAGCCCCGACACCCGCCAACACCCGCTGAC
GCGCCCTGACGGGCTTGTCTGCTCCCGGCATCCGCTTACAGACAAGCTGTGACCGTCTCCGGGAGCTGCA
TGTGTCAGAGGTTTTCACCGTCATCACCGAAACGCGCGAGACGAAAGGGCCTCGTGATACGCCTATTTTT
ATAGGTTAATGTCATGATAATAATGGTTTCTTAGACGTCAGGTGGCACTTTTCGGGGAAATGTGCGCGGA
ACCCCTATTTGTTTATTTTTCTAAATACATTCAAATATGTATCCGCTCATGAGACAATAACCCTGATAAA
TGCTTCAATAATATTGAAAAAGGAAGAGTATGAGTATTCAACATTTCCGTGTCGCCCTTATTCCCTTTTT
TGCGGCATTTTGCCTTCCTGTTTTTGCTCACCCAGAAACGCTGGTGAAAGTAAAAGATGCTGAAGATCAG
TTGGGTGCACGAGTGGGTTACATCGAACTGGATCTCAACAGCGGTAAGATCCTTGAGAGTTTTCGCCCCG
AAGAACGTTTTCCAATGATGAGCACTTTTAAAGTTCTGCTATGTGGCGCGGTATTATCCCGTATTGACGC
CGGGCAAGAGCAACTCGGTCGCCGCATACACTATTCTCAGAATGACTTGGTTGAGTACTCACCAGTCACA
GAAAAGCATCTTACGGATGGCATGACAGTAAGAGAATTATGCAGTGCTGCCATAACCATGAGTGATAACA
CTGCGGCCAACTTACTTCTGACAACGATCGGAGGACCGAAGGAGCTAACCGCTTTTTTGCACAACATGGG
GGATCATGTAACTCGCCTTGATCGTTGGGAACCGGAGCTGAATGAAGCCATACCAAACGACGAGCGTGAC
ACCACGATGCCTGTAGCAATGGCAACAACGTTGCGCAAACTATTAACTGGCGAACTACTTACTCTAGCTT
CCCGGCAACAATTAATAGACTGGATGGAGGCGGATAAAGTTGCAGGACCACTTCTGCGCTCGGCCCTTCC
GGCTGGCTGGTTTATTGCTGATAAATCTGGAGCCGGTGAGCGTGGGTCTCGCGGTATCATTGCAGCACTG
GGGCCAGATGGTAAGCCCTCCCGTATCGTAGTTATCTACACGACGGGGAGTCAGGCAACTATGGATGAAC
GAAATAGACAGATCGCTGAGATAGGTGCCTCACTGATTAAGCATTGGTAACTGTCAGACCAAGTTTACTC
ATATATACTTTAGATTGATTTAAAACTTCATTTTTAATTTAAAAGGATCTAGGTGAAGATCCTTTTTGAT
AATCTCATGACCAAAATCCCTTAACGTGAGTTTTCGTTCCACTGAGCGTCAGACCCCGTAGAAAAGATCA
AAGGATCTTCTTGAGATCCTTTTTTTCTGCGCGTAATCTGCTGCTTGCAAACAAAAAAACCACCGCTACC
AGCGGTGGTTTGTTTGCCGGATCAAGAGCTACCAACTCTTTTTCCGAAGGTAACTGGCTTCAGCAGAGCG
CAGATACCAAATACTGTCCTTCTAGTGTAGCCGTAGTTAGGCCACCACTTCAAGAACTCTGTAGCACCGC
CTACATACCTCGCTCTGCTAATCCTGTTACCAGTGGCTGCTGCCAGTGGCGATAAGTCGTGTCTTACCGG
GTTGGACTCAAGACGATAGTTACCGGATAAGGCGCAGCGGTCGGGCTGAACGGGGGGTTCGTGCACACAG
CCCAGCTTGGAGCGAACGACCTACACCGAACTGAGATACCTACAGCGTGAGCATTGAGAAAGCGCCACGC
TTCCCGAAGGGAGAAAGGCGGACAGGTATCCGGTAAGCGGCAGGGTCGGAACAGGAGAGCGCACGAGGGA
GCTTCCAGGGGGAAACGCCTGGTATCTTTATAGTCCTGTCGGGTTTCGCCACCTCTGACTTGAGCGTCGA
TTTTTGTGATGCTCGTCAGGGGGGCGGAGCCTATGGAAAAACGCCAGCAACGCGGCCTTTTTACGGTTCC
TGGCCTTTTGCTGGCCTTTTGCTCACATGTTCTTTCCTGCGTTATCCCCTGATTCTGTGGATAACCGTAT
TACCGCCTTTGAGTGAGCTGATACCGCTCGCCGCAGCCGAACGACCGAGCGCAGCGAGTCAGTGAGCGAG
GAAGCGGAAGAGCGCCCAATACGCAAACCGCCTCTCCCCGCGCGTTGGCCGATTCATTAATCCAGCTGGC
ACGACAGGTTTCCCGACTGGAAAGCGGGCAGTGAGCGCAACGCAATTAATGTGAGTTACCTCACTCATTA
GGCACCCCAGGCTTTACACTTTATGCTTCCGGCTCGTATGTTGTGTGGAATTGTGAGCGGATAACAATTT
CACACAGGAAACAGCTATGACCATGATTACGAATTCGAATTTTCAAAAATTCTTACTTTTTTTTTGGATG
GACGCAAAGAAGTTTAATAATCATATTACATGGCATTACCACCATATACATATCCATATCTAATCTTACT
TATATGTTGTGGAAATGTAAAGAGCCCCATTATCTTAGCCTAAAAAAACCTTCTCTTTGGAACTTTCAGT
AATACGCTTAACTGCTCATTGCTATATTGAAGTACGGATTAGAAGCCGCCGAGCGGGCGACAGCCCTCCG
ACGGAAGACTCTCCTCCGTGCGTCCTCGTCTTCACCGGTCGCGTTCCTGAAACGCAGATGTGCCTCGCGC
CGCACTGCTCCGAACAATAAAGATTCTACAATACTAGCTTTTATGGTTATGAAGAGGAAAAATTGGCAGT
AACCTGGCCCCACAAACCTTCAAATTAACGAATCAAATTAACAACCATAGGATGATAATGCGATTAGTTT
TTTAGCCTTATTTCTGGGGTAATTAATCAGCGAAGCGATGATTTTTGATCTATTAACAGATATATAAATG
GAAAAGCTGCATAACCACTTTAACTAATACTTTCAACATTTTCAGTTTGTATTACTTCTTATTCAAATGT
CATAAAAGTATCAACAAAAAATTGTTAATATACCTCTATACTTTAACGTCAAGGAGAAAAAACGGATCAT
TCGGCCGCCATGAAAGCGTTAACGGCCAGGCAACAAGAGGTGTTTGATCTCATCCGTGATCACATCAGCC
AGACAGGTATGCCGCCGACGCGTGCGGAAATCGCGCAGCGTTTGGGGTTCCGTTCCCCAAACGCGGCTGA
AGAACATCTGAAGGCGCTGGCACGCAAAGGCGTTATTGAAATTGTTTCCGGCGCATCACGCGGGATTCGT
CTGTTGCAGGAAGAGGAAGAAGGGTTGCCGCTGGTAGGTCGTGTGGCTGCCGGTGAACCACTTCTGGCGC
AACAGCATATTGAAGGTCATTATCAGGTCGATCCTTCCTTATTCAAGCCGAATGCTGATTTCCTGCTGCG
CGTCAGCGGGATGTCGATGAAAGATATCGGCATTATGGATGGTGACTTGCTGGCAGTGCATAAAACTCAG
GATGTACGTAACGGTCAGGTCGTTGTCGCACGTATTGATGACGAAGTTACCGTTAAGCGCCTGAAAAAAC
AGGGCAATAAAGTCGAACTGTTGCCAGAAAATAGCGAGTTTAAACCAATTGTCGTAGATCTTCGTCAGCA
GAGCTTCACCATTGAAGGGCTGGCGGTTGGGGTTATTCGCAACGGCGACTGGCTGGGATCCTCGAGCGCC
C
