>Addgene plasmid #53257 | pGLx2-set1deltaRRM | addgene partial sequence | sequence record 89422 | LexA 5'-CGTCAGCAGAGCTTCACCATTG-3'
CGGCGACTGGCTGGGATCCTCGAGCGCCCGGGACAAGCTACAGAAGTTACAAGAGAACCTGAAGAAGGCT
AAAGAGAAAGAAGCAGAAAACGAAAAAGCAAAGGAATTACAGGGCAAAGATATTACCTTGCCCAAGGAAC
CTAAGGTAGACACATTATCTCATTCGTCCGGAAGTGAAAAAAGAATTCCATATGATCTCTTGGGGGTAGT
TAATAACAGACCTGTTTTACATGTCTCCAAAATATTTGTTGCCAAACATAGGTTCTGCGTTGAGGACTTT
AAATACAAGTTAAGGGGATACAGATGTGCGAAATTTATTGATCATCCAACTGGTATCTATATTATTTTTA
ATGACATTGCCCATGCGCAAACATGTTCGAATGCAGAGTCAGGAAATTTAACAATAATGTCTCGGAGCAG
AAGAATTCCTATTCTAATAAAGTTTCATCTCATTCTCCCTAGGTTCCAAAACAGAACTAGATTCAATAAA
TCTAGCTCATCTTCAAATTCTACAAATGTACCTATAAAATACGAGTCCAAAGAGGAGTTCATTGAAGCTA
CAGCAAAACAAATATTAAAAGATTTGGAAAAGACTTTACATGTTGATATTAAGAAGAGATTGATTGGTCC
TACGGTATTTGATGCTTTGGACCATGCAAATTTTCCTGAATTGTTAGCTAAAAGAGAACTAAAGGAGAAA
GAGAAGAGACAACAGATTGCATCTAAAATTGCTGAAGATGAATTGAAACGTAAAGAAGAAGCCAAAAGAG
ATTTTGATTTGTTTGGTTTATATGGTGGCTATGCA
