>Addgene plasmid #53257 | pGLx2-set1deltaRRM | addgene partial sequence | sequence record 89472 | M13pUC-Fwd 5'-CCCAGTCACGACGTTGTAAAACG-3'
TTTACAATTAGGTGCTCCACATAAACAAGGAAGTCTTTCCTCGTCATCCTTTTCTCTCTCAAATTTGTAA
TCATATGTCAACTCTTCGCTTGCCGCGATATCACGCAGTGCATAGATAACAATTCTCCTTCTCCCGCCAA
CCTTTATAATCTTTGCCGTACAATTTGGATCACAACAATGATTAATGAAACGGGCTATACCACCTTTCTT
GGTGGCATCAATAACCGTGTTTTCATCAACCCTAAAAAGGTAACTGGATCCAATCCCATTTTTCAGATAT
CTTTTCTCTCTCATTTCTGCTACAGGTTGCCTGATCCTTTCACCAACGTACTCGATAATCATTTCCTTTG
CTGCGATAGAGTCTAGAGCATATAAACCCCAGTTGTGAATTGCTGAACGAGCGAACATAACTGGCTTTTT
TCTTTTATTTAATTGATTTAGTGATAGCAGCTCAGATTCCGTACCAATTGCGGCTTTCTGTGCCTCTATG
TCCTGCTGAAATCTTCTATTTGATGCCCTATTATCTCTAGAGGATGAAACTTCTTGAGGAACTGAGTCTG
AAGGTTCTTTATTCGAGGATTCTTCTCTTTGACAAAGTTCAGGTGTGTACTCATTCCTTTCATTGTGAAT
ATTCACCGTATTTAAAGGTTGGTGAACTCTGCGACGATGGGGTAGGTAATTAATTTTTAATTTATCCGCA
ATTTTCCTGAACCCTTCAGCTTTAAAAGAGCTACCTGGTTGTAGTTCACTATCAAATAAAGTTCCATTAA
GCTCTATTTGCCAATCGGAAGCCTTCTCTTCTTCAAGAACTTTTCGGCGAGATTGCCAAATTTTATATTC
CAGAGCTGCGCTTGTTTCTGGTGTGACGGTAGGAGTATATGTGCTCAATAACTGCTTTAAA
