>Addgene plasmid #53257 | pGLx2-set1deltaRRM | addgene partial sequence | sequence record 91750 | pHyblex_fwd 5'-agggctggcggttggggttattcgc-3'
CAGAAGTTACAAGAGAACCTGAAGAAGGCTAAAGAGAAAGAAGCAGAAAACGAAAAAGCAAAGGAATTAC
AGGGCAAAGATATTACCTTGCCCAAGGAACCTAAGGTAGACACATTATCTCATTCGTCCGGAAGTGAAAA
AAGAATTCCATATGATCTCTTGGGGGTAGTTAATAACAGACCTGTTTTACATGTCTCCAAAATATTTGTT
GCCAAACATAGGTTCTGCGTTGAGGACTTTAAATACAAGTTAAGGGGATACAGATGTGCGAAATTTATTG
ATCATCCAACTGGTATCTATATTATTTTTAATGACATTGCCCATGCGCAAACATGTTCGAATGCAGAGTC
AGGAAATTTAACAATAATGTCTCGGAGCAGAAGAATTCCTATTCTAATAAAGTTTCATCTCATTCTCCCT
AGGTTCCAAAACAGAACTAGATTCAATAAATCTAGCTCATCTTCAAATTCTACAAATGTACCTATAAAAT
ACGAGTCCAAAGAGGAGTTCATTGAAGCTACAGCNAAACAAATATTAAAAGATTTGGAAAAGACTTTACA
TGTTGATATTAAGAAGAGATTGATTGGTCCTACGGTATTTGATGCTTTGGACCATGCAAATTTTCCTGAA
TTGTTAGCTAAAAGAGAACTAAAGGAGAAAGAGAAGAGACAACAGATTGCATCTAAAATTGCTGAAGATG
AATTGAAACGTAAAGAAGAAGCCAAAAGAGATTTTGATTTGTTTGGTTTATATGGTGGCTATGCAAAATC
TAATAAAAGAAATTTAAAAAGGCATAATTCACTCGCGTTGGATCATACTTCTTTAAAGAGGAAAAAGCTA
TCCAATGGTATCA
